>Addgene plasmid #13444 | PGKneotpAlox2 | addgene full sequence | sequence record 493997 | Addgene Long Read Sequencing Result
CTG
[124 nt withheld, positions 4-127]
C
[91 nt withheld, positions 129-219]
A
[49 nt withheld, positions 221-269]
CCTTTGACGTTGGAGTCCACGTTCTTT
[37 nt withheld, positions 297-333]
ACCCTATCTCGGTCTATTCTTTTGATTTATAAGGGATTTTGCCGATTTCGGCCTATTGGTTAAAAAATGA
GCTGATTTAACAAAAATTTAACGCGAATTTTAACAAAATATTAACGCTTACAATTTCCATTCGCCATTCA
GGCTGCGCAACTGTTGGGAAGGGCGATCGGTGCGGGCCTCTTCGCTATTACGCCAGCTGGCGAAAGGGGG
ATGTGCTGCAAGGCGATTAAGTTGGGTAACGCCAGGGTTTTCCCAGTCACGACGTTGTAAAACGACGGCC
AGTGAGCGCGCGTAATACGACTCACTATAGGGCGAATTGGAGCTCCACCGCGGTGGCGGCCGCTCTAGAA
CTAGTGGATCCGGAACCCTTAATATAACTTCGTATAATGTATGCTATACGAAGTTATTAGGTCCCTCGAC
CTGCAGGAATTCTACCGGGTAGGGGAGGCGCTTTTCCCAAGGCAGTCTGGAGCATGCGCTTTAGCAGCCC
CGCTGGGCACTTGGCGCTACACAAGTGGCCTCTGGCCTCGCACACATTCCACATCCACCGGTAGGCGCCA
ACCGGCTCCGTTCTTTGGTGGCCCCTTCGCGCCACCTTCTACTCCTCCCCTAGTCAGGAAGTTCCCCCCC
GCCCCGCAGCTCGCGTCGTGCAGGACGTGACAAATGGAAGTAGCACGTCTCACTAGTCTCGTGCAGATGG
ACAGCACCGCTGAGCAATGGAAGCGGGTAGGCCTTTGGGGCAGCGGCCAATAGCAGCTTTGCTCCTTCGC
TTTCTGGGCTCAGAGGCTGGGAAGGGGTGGGTCCGGGGGCGGGCTCAGGGGCGGGCTCAGGGGCGGGGCG
GGCGCCCGAAGGTCCTCCGGAGGCCCGGCATTCTGCACGCTTCAAAAGCGCACGTCTGCCGCGCTGTTCT
CCTCTTCCTCATCTCCGGGCCTTTCGACCTGCAGCCAATATGGGATCGGCCATTGAACAAGATGGATTGC
ACGCAGGTTCTCCGGCCGCTTGGGTGGAGAGGCTATTCGGCTATGACTGGGCACAACAGACAATCGGCTG
CTCTGATGCCGCCGTGTTCCGGCTGTCAGCGCAGGGGCGCCCGGTTCTTTTTGTCAAGACCGACCTGTCC
GGTGCCCTGAATGAACTGCAGGACGAGGCAGCGCGGCTATCGTGGCTGGCCACGACGGGCGTTCCTTGCG
CAGCTGTGCTCGACGTTGTCACTGAAGCGGGAAGGGACTGGCTGCTATTGGGCGAAGTGCCGGGGCAGGA
TCTCCTGTCATCTCACCTTGCTCCTGCCGAGAAAGTATCCATCATGGCTGATGCAATGCGGCGGCTGCAT
ACGCTTGATCCGGCTACCTGCCCATTCGACCACCAAGCGAAACATCGCATCGAGCGAGCACGTACTCGGA
TGGAAGCCGGTCTTGTCGATCAGGATGATCTGGACGAAGAGCATCAGGGGCTCGCGCCAGCCGAACTGTT
CGCCAGGCTCAAGGCGCGCATGCCCGACGGCGATGATCTCGTCGTGACCCATGGCGATGCCTGCTTGCCG
AATATCATGGTGGAAAATGGCCGCTTTTCTGGATTCATCGACTGTGGCCGGCTGGGTGTGGCGGACCGCT
ATCAGGACATAGCGTTGGCTACCCGTGATATTGCTGAAGAGCTTGGCGGCGAATGGGCTGACCGCTTCCT
CGTGCTTTACGGTATCGCCGCTCCCGATTCGCAGCGCATCGCCTTCTATCGCCTTCTTGACGAGTTCTTC
TGAGGGGATCCGCTGTAAGTCTGCAGAAATTGATGATCTATTAAACAATAAAGATGTCCACTAAAATGGA
AGTTTTTCCTGTCATACTTTGTTAAGAAGGGTGAGAACAGAGTACCTACATTTTGAATGGAAGGATTGGA
GCTACGGGGGTGGGGGTGGGGTGGGATTAGATAAATGCCTGCTCTTTACTGAAGGCTCTTTACTATTGCT
TTATGATAATGTTTCATAGTTGGATATCATAATTTAAACAAGCAAAACCAAATTAAGGGCCAGCTCATTC
CTCCCACTCATGATCTATAGATCTATAGATCTCTCGTGGGATCATTGTTTTTCTCTTGATTCCCACTTTG
TGGTTCTAAGTACTGTGGTTTCCAAATGTGTCAGTTTCATAGCCTGAAGAACGAGATCAGCAGCCTCTGT
TCCACATACACTTCATTCTCAGTATTGTTTTGCCAAGTTCTAATTCCATCAGAAGCTTGCAGATCTGCGA
CTCTAGAGGATCTGCGACTCTAGAGGATCATAATCAGCCATACCACATTTGTAGAGGTTTTACTTGCTTT
AAAAAACCTCCCACACCTCCCCCTGAACCTGAAACATAAAATGAATGCAATTGTTGTTGTTAACTTGTTT
ATTGCAGCTTATAATGGTTACAAATAAAGCAATAGCATCACAAATTTCACAAATAAAGCATTTTTTTCAC
TGCATTCTAGTTGTGGTTTGTCCAAACTCATCAATGTATCTTATCATGTCTGGATCTGCGACTCTAGAGG
ATCATAATCAGCCATACCACATTTGTAGAGGTTTTACTTGCTTTAAAAAACCTCCCACACCTCCCCCTGA
ACCTGAAACATAAAATGAATGCAATTGTTGTTGTTAACTTGTTTATTGCAGCTTATAATGGTTACAAATA
AAGCAATAGCATCACAAATTTCACAAATAAAGCATTTTTTTCACTGCATTCTAGTTGTGGTTTGTCCAAA
CTCATCAATGTATCTTATCATGTCTGGATCTGCGACTCTAGAGGATCATAATCAGCCATACCACATTTGT
AGAGGTTTTACTTGCTTTAAAAAACCTCCCACACCTCCCCCTGAACCTGAAACATAAAATGAATGCAATT
GTTGTTGTTAACTTGTTTATTGCAGCTTATAATGGTTACAAATAAAGCAATAGCATCACAAATTTCACAA
ATAAAGCATTTTTTTCACTGCATTCTAGTTGTGGTTTGTCCAAACTCATCAATGTATCTTATCATGTCTG
GATCCCCATCAAGCTGATCCGGAACCCTTAATATAACTTCGTATAATGTATGCTATACGAAGTTATTAGG
TCCCTCGACCTGCAGCCCAAGCTAGCTTATCGATACCGTCGACCTCGAGGGGGGGCCCGGTACCCAGCTT
TTGTTCCCTTTAGTGAGGGTTAATTGCGCGCTTGGCGTAATCATGGTCATAGCTGTTTCCTGTGTGAAAT
TGTTATCCGCTCACAATTCCACACAACATACGAGCCGGAAGCATAAAGTGTAAAGCCTGGGGTGCCTAAT
GAGTGAGCTAACTCACATTAATTGCGTTGCGCTCACTGCCCGCTTTCCAGTCGGGAAACCTGTCGTGCCA
GCTGCATTAATGAATCGGCCAACGCGCGGGGAGAGGCGGTTTGCGTATTGGGCGCTCTTCCGCTTCCTCG
CTCACTGACTCGCTGCGCTCGGTCGTTCGGCTGCGGCGAGCGGTATCAGCTCACTCAAAGGCGGTAATAC
GGTTATCCACAGAATCAGGGGATAACGCAGGAAAGAACATGTGAGCAAAAGGCCAGCAAAAGGCCAGGAA
CCGTAAAAAGGCCGCGTTGCTGGCGTTTTTCCATAGGCTCCGCCCCCCTGACGAGCATCACAAAAATCGA
CGCTCAAGTCAGAGGTGGCGAAACCCGACAGGACTATAAAGATACCAGGCGTTTCCCCCTGGAAGCTCCC
TCGTGCGCTCTCCTGTTCCGACCCTGCCGCTTACCGGATACCTGTCCGCCTTTCTCCCTTCGGGAAGCGT
GGCGCTTTCTCATAGCTCACGCTGTAGGTATCTCAGTTCGGTGTAGGTCGTTCGCTCCAAGCTGGGCTGT
GTGCACGAACCCCCCGTTCAGCCCGACCGCTGCGCCTTATCCGGTAACTATCGTCTTGAGTCCAACCCGG
TAAGACACGACTTATCGCCACTGGCAGCAGCCACTGGTAACAGGATTAGCAGAGCGAGGTATGTAGGCGG
TGCTACAGAGTTCTTGAAGTGGTGGCCTAACTACGGCTACACTAGAAGAACAGTATTTGGTATCTGCGCT
CTGCTGAAGCCAGTTACCTTCGGAAAAAGAGTTGGTAGCTCTTGATCCGGCAAACAAACCACCGCTGGTA
GCGGTGGTTTTTTTGTTTGCAAGCAGCAGATTACGCGCAGAAAAAAAGGATCTCAAGAAGATCCTTTGAT
CTTTTCTACGGGGTCTGACGCTCAGTGGAACGAAAACTCACGTTAAGGGATTTTGGTCATGAGATTATCA
AAAAGGATCTTCACCTAGATCCTTTTAAATTAAAAATGAAGTTTTAAATCAATCTAAAGTATATATGAGT
AAACTTGGTCTGACAGTTACCAATGCTTAATCAGTGAGGCACCTATCTCAGCGATCTGTCTATTTCGTTC
ATCCATAGTTGCCTGACTCCCCGTCGTGTAGATAACTACGATACGGGAGGGCTTACCATCTGGCCCCAGT
GCTGCAATGATACCGCGAGACCCACGCTCACCGGCTCCAGATTTATCAGCAATAAACCAGCCAGCCGGAA
GGGCCGAGCGCAGAAGTGGTCCTGCAACTTTATCCGCCTCCATCCAGTCTATTAATTGTTGCCGGGAAGC
TAGAGTAAGTAGTTCGCCAGTTAATAGTTTGCGCAACGTTGTTGCCATTGCTACAGGCATCGTGGTGTCA
CGCTCGTCGTTTGGTATGGCTTCATTCAGCTCCGGTTCCCAACGATCAAGGCGAGTTACATGATCCCCCA
TGTTGTGCAAAAAAGCGGTTAGCTCCTTCGGTCCTCCGATCGTTGTCAGAAGTAAGTTGGCCGCAGTGTT
ATCACTCATGGTTATGGCAGCACTGCATAATTCTCTTACTGTCATGCCATCCGTAAGATGCTTTTCTGTG
ACTGGTGAGTACTCAACCAAGTCATTCTGAGAATAGTGTATGCGGCGACCGAGTTGCTCTTGCCCGGCGT
CAATACGGGATAATACCGCGCCACATAGCAGAACTTTAAAAGTGCTCATCATTGGAAAACGTTCTTCGGG
GCGAAAACTCTCAAGGATCTTACCGCTGTTGAGATCCAGTTCGATGTAACCCACTCGTGCACCCAACTGA
TCTTCAGCATCTTTTACTTTCACCAGCGTTTCTGGGTGAGCAAAAACAGGAAGGCAAAATGCCGCAAAAA
AGGGAATAAGGGCGACACGGAAATGTTGAATACTCATACTCTTCCTTTTTCAATATTATTGAAGCATTTA
TCAGGGTTATTGTCTCATGAGCGGATACATATTTGAATGTATTTAGAAAAATAAACAAATAGGGGTTCCG
CGCACATTTCCCCGAAAAGTGCCAC
Features (pLannotate 1.2.2; 24 found; start..end, strand, type, name):
      4..432     +  rep_origin     f1 ori (sequence partly withheld): f1 bacteriophage origin of replication; arrow indicates direction of (+) strand synthesis
    463..618     -  CDS            lacZα (fragment): LacZα fragment of β-galactosidase; lacZ fragment
    626..644     +  promoter       T7 promoter: promoter for bacteriophage T7 RNA polymerase
    653..694     +  misc_feature   MCS (fragment): pBluescript multiple cloning site
    707..740     -  protein_bind   loxP: Cre-mediated recombination occurs in the 8-bp core sequence (GCATACAT). Cre recombinase
    770..1269    +  promoter       PGK promoter: mouse phosphoglycerate kinase 1 promoter
   1283..2086    +  CDS            NeoR/KanR: aminoglycoside phosphotransferase from Tn5; aph(3')-II (or nptII); confers resistance to neomycin, kanamycin, and G418 (Geneticin®)
   2096..2557    +  polyA_signal   PGK poly(A) signal: mouse phosphoglycerate kinase 1 polyadenylation signal
   2599..2682    +  CDS            large T antigen (fragment): large T antigen from SV40 (simian virus 40)
   2705..2839    +  polyA_signal   SV40 poly(A) signal: SV40 polyadenylation signal
   2853..2936    +  CDS            large T antigen (fragment): large T antigen from SV40 (simian virus 40)
   2959..3093    +  polyA_signal   SV40 poly(A) signal: SV40 polyadenylation signal
   3107..3190    +  CDS            large T antigen (fragment): large T antigen from SV40 (simian virus 40)
   3213..3347    +  polyA_signal   SV40 poly(A) signal: SV40 polyadenylation signal
   3376..3409    -  protein_bind   loxP: Cre-mediated recombination occurs in the 8-bp core sequence (GCATACAT). Cre recombinase
   3437..3477    +  misc_feature   MCS (fragment): pBluescript multiple cloning site
   3490..3508    -  promoter       T3 promoter: promoter for bacteriophage T3 RNA polymerase
   3553..3569    -  protein_bind   lac operator: The lac repressor binds to the lac operator to inhibit transcription in E. coli. This inhibition can be relieved by adding lactose or isopropyl-β-D-thiogalactopyranoside (IPTG). lac repressor encoded by lacI
   3577..3607    -  promoter       lac promoter: promoter for the E. coli lac operon
   3622..3643    -  protein_bind   CAP binding site: CAP binding activates transcription in the presence of cAMP. E. coli catabolite activator protein
   3656..3748    -  CDS            lacI (fragment): lac repressor; lacI; The lac repressor binds to the lac operator to inhibit transcription in E. coli. This inhibition can be relieved by adding lactose or isopropyl-β-D-thiogalactopyranoside (IPTG).
   3931..4519    -  rep_origin     ori: high-copy-number ColE1/pMB1/pBR322/pUC origin of replication
   4690..5550    -  CDS            AmpR: β-lactamase; bla; confers resistance to ampicillin, carbenicillin, and related antibiotics
   5551..5655    -  promoter       AmpR promoter: bla
