>Addgene plasmid #13444 | PGKneotpAlox2 | analyzer sequence | sequence record 7630
CTG
[124 nt withheld, positions 4-127]
C
[91 nt withheld, positions 129-219]
A
[49 nt withheld, positions 221-269]
CCTTTGACGTTGGAGTCCACGTTCTTT
[37 nt withheld, positions 297-333]
ACCCTATCTCGGTCTATTCTTTTGATTTATAAGGGATTTTGCCGATTTCGGCCTATTGGTTAAAAAATGA
GCTGATTTAACAAAAATTTAACGCGAATTTTAACAAAATATTAACGCTTACAATTTCCATTCGCCATTCA
GGCTGCGCAACTGTTGGGAAGGGCGATCGGTGCGGGCCTCTTCGCTATTACGCCAGCTGGCGAAAGGGGG
ATGTGCTGCAAGGCGATTAAGTTGGGTAACGCCAGGGTTTTCCCAGTCACGACGTTGTAAAACGACGGCC
AGTGAGCGCGCGTAATACGACTCACTATAGGGCGAATTGGAGCTCCACCGCGGTGGCGGCCGCTCTAGAA
CTAGTGGATCCGGAACCCTTAATATAACTTCGTATAATGTATGCTATACGAAGTTATTAGGTCCCTCGAC
CTGCAGGAATTCTACCGGGTAGGGGAGGCGCTTTTCCCAAGGCAGTCTGGAGCATGCGCTTTAGCAGCCC
CGCTGGGCACTTGGCGCTACACAAGTGGCCTCTGGCCTCGCACACATTCCACATCCACCGGTAGGCGCCA
ACCGGCTCCGTTCTTTGGTGGCCCCTTCGCGCCACCTTCTACTCCTCCCCTAGTCAGGAAGTTCCCCCCC
GCCCCGCAGCTCGCGTCGTGCAGGACGTGACAAATGGAAGTAGCACGTCTCACTAGTCTCGTGCAGATGG
ACAGCACCGCTGAGCAATGGAAGCGGGTAGGCCTTTGGGGCAGCGGCCAATAGCAGCTTTGCTCCTTCGC
TTTCTGGGCTCAGAGGCTGGGAAGGGGTGGGTCCGGGGGCGGGCTCAGGGGCGGGCTCAGGGGCGGGGCG
GGCGCCCGAAGGTCCTCCGGAGGCCCGGCATTCTGCACGCTTCAAAAGCGCACGTCTGCCGCGCTGTTCT
CCTCTTCCTCATCTCCGGGCCTTTCGACCTGCAGCCAATATGGGATCGGCCATTGAACAAGATGGATTGC
ACGCAGGTTCTCCGGCCGCTTGGGTGGAGAGGCTATTCGGCTATGACTGGGCACAACAGACAATCGGCTG
CTCTGATGCCGCCGTGTTCCGGCTGTCAGCGCAGGGGCGCCCGGTTCTTTTTGTCAAGACCGACCTGTCC
GGTGCCCTGAATGAACTGCAGGACGAGGCAGCGCGGCTATCGTGGCTGGCCACGACGGGCGTTCCTTGCG
CAGCTGTGCTCGACGTTGTCACTGAAGCGGGAAGGGACTGGCTGCTATTGGGCGAAGTGCCGGGGCAGGA
TCTCCTGTCATCTCACCTTGCTCCTGCCGAGAAAGTATCCATCATGGCTGATGCAATGCGGCGGCTGCAT
ACGCTTGATCCGGCTACCTGCCCATTCGACCACCAAGCGAAACATCGCATCGAGCGAGCACGTACTCGGA
TGGAAGCCGGTCTTGTCGATCAGGATGATCTGGACGAAGAGCATCAGGGGCTCGCGCCAGCCGAACTGTT
CGCCAGGCTCAAGGCGCGCATGCCCGACGGCGATGATCTCGTCGTGACCCATGGCGATGCCTGCTTGCCG
AATATCATGGTGGAAAATGGCCGCTTTTCTGGATTCATCGACTGTGGCCGGCTGGGTGTGGCGGACCGCT
ATCAGGACATAGCGTTGGCTACCCGTGATATTGCTGAAGAGCTTGGCGGCGAATGGGCTGACCGCTTCCT
CGTGCTTTACGGTATCGCCGCTCCCGATTCGCAGCGCATCGCCTTCTATCGCCTTCTTGACGAGTTCTTC
TGAGGGGATCCGCTGTAAGTCTGCAGAAATTGATGATCTATTAAACAATAAAGATGTCCACTAAAATGGA
AGTTTTTCCTGTCATACTTTGTTAAGAAGGGTGAGAACAGAGTACCTACATTTTGAATGGAAGGATTGGA
GCTACGGGGGTGGGGGTGGGGTGGGATTAGATAAATGCCTGCTCTTTACTGAAGGCTCTTTACTATTGCT
TTATGATAATGTTTCATAGTTGGATATCATAATTTAAACAAGCAAAACCAAATTAAGGGCCAGCTCATTC
CTCCCACTCATGATCTATAGATCTATAGATCTCTCGTGGGATCATTGTTTTTCTCTTGATTCCCACTTTG
TGGTTCTAAGTACTGTGGTTTCCAAATGTGTCAGTTTCATAGCCTGAAGAACGAGATCAGCAGCCTCTGT
TCCACATACACTTCATTCTCAGTATTGNTTTGCCNNGTTCTAATTCCATCAGAAAGCTTGCAGATCTGCG
ACTCTAGAGGATCTGCGACTCTAGAGGATCATAATCAGCCNTACCACATTTTGTAGAGGTTTTACTNGCT
TTAAAAAACCTCCCACACCTCCCCCTGAACCTGAAACATAAAATGAATGCAATTGTTGTTGTTAACTTGT
TTATTGCAGCTTATAATGGTTACAAATAAAGCAATAGCATCACAAATTTCACAAATAAAGCATTTTTTTC
ACTGCATTCTAGTTGTGGTTTGTCCAAACTCATCAATGTATCTTATCATGTCTGGATCTGCGACTCTAGA
GGATCATAATCAGCCATACCACATTTGTAGAGGTTTTACTTGCTTTAAAAAACCTCCCACACCTCCCCCT
GAACCTGAAACATAAAATGAATGCAATTGTTGTTGTTAACTTGTTTATTGCAGCTTATAATGGTTACAAA
TAAAGCAATAGCATCACAAATTTCACAAATAAAGCATTTTTTTCACTGCATTCTAGTTGTGGTTTGTCCA
AACTCATCAATGTATCTTATCATGTCTGGATCTGCGACTCTAGAGGATCATAATCAGCCATACCACATTT
GTAGAGGTTTTACTTGCTTTAAAAAACCTCCCACACCTCCCCCTGAACCTGAAACATAAAATGAATGCAA
TTGTTGTTGTTAACTTGTTTATTGCAGCTTATAATGGTTACAAATAAAGCAATAGCATCACAAATTTCAC
AAATAAAGCATTTTTTTCACTGCATTCTAGTTGTGGTTTGTCCAAACTCATCAATGTATCTTATCATGTC
TGGATCCCCATCAAGCTGATCCGGAACCCTTAATATAACTTCGTATAATGTATGCTATACGAAGTTATTA
GGTCCCTCGACCTGCAGCCCAAGCTAGCTTATCGATACCGTCGACCTCGAGGGGGGGCCCGGTACCCAGC
TTTTGTTCCCTTTAGTGAGGGTTAATTGCGCGCTTGGCGTAATCATGGTCATAGCTGTTTCCTGTGTGAA
ATTGTTATCCGCTCACAATTCCACACAACATACGAGCCGGAAGCATAAAGTGTAAAGCCTGGGGTGCCTA
ATGAGTGAGCTAACTCACATTAATTGCGTTGCGCTCACTGCCCGCTTTCCAGTCGGGAAACCTGTCGTGC
CAGCTGCATTAATGAATCGGCCAACGCGCGGGGAGAGGCGGTTTGCGTATTGGGCGCTCTTCCGCTTCCT
CGCTCACTGACTCGCTGCGCTCGGTCGTTCGGCTGCGGCGAGCGGTATCAGCTCACTCAAAGGCGGTAAT
ACGGTTATCCACAGAATCAGGGGATAACGCAGGAAAGAACATGTGAGCAAAAGGCCAGCAAAAGGCCAGG
AACCGTAAAAAGGCCGCGTTGCTGGCGTTTTTCCATAGGCTCCGCCCCCCTGACGAGCATCACAAAAATC
GACGCTCAAGTCAGAGGTGGCGAAACCCGACAGGACTATAAAGATACCAGGCGTTTCCCCCTGGAAGCTC
CCTCGTGCGCTCTCCTGTTCCGACCCTGCCGCTTACCGGATACCTGTCCGCCTTTCTCCCTTCGGGAAGC
GTGGCGCTTTCTCATAGCTCACGCTGTAGGTATCTCAGTTCGGTGTAGGTCGTTCGCTCCAAGCTGGGCT
GTGTGCACGAACCCCCCGTTCAGCCCGACCGCTGCGCCTTATCCGGTAACTATCGTCTTGAGTCCAACCC
GGTAAGACACGACTTATCGCCACTGGCAGCAGCCACTGGTAACAGGATTAGCAGAGCGAGGTATGTAGGC
GGTGCTACAGAGTTCTTGAAGTGGTGGCCTAACTACGGCTACACTAGAAGGACAGTATTTGGTATCTGCG
CTCTGCTGAAGCCAGTTACCTTCGGAAAAAGAGTTGGTAGCTCTTGATCCGGCAAACAAACCACCGCTGG
TAGCGGTGGTTTTTTTGTTTGCAAGCAGCAGATTACGCGCAGAAAAAAAGGATCTCAAGAAGATCCTTTG
ATCTTTTCTACGGGGTCTGACGCTCAGTGGAACGAAAACTCACGTTAAGGGATTTTGGTCATGAGATTAT
CAAAAAGGATCTTCACCTAGATCCTTTTAAATTAAAAATGAAGTTTTAAATCAATCTAAAGTATATATGA
GTAAACTTGGTCTGACAGTTACCAATGCTTAATCAGTGAGGCACCTATCTCAGCGATCTGTCTATTTCGT
TCATCCATAGTTGCCTGACTCCCCGTCGTGTAGATAACTACGATACGGGAGGGCTTACCATCTGGCCCCA
GTGCTGCAATGATACCGCGAGACCCACGCTCACCGGCTCCAGATTTATCAGCAATAAACCAGCCAGCCGG
AAGGGCCGAGCGCAGAAGTGGTCCTGCAACTTTATCCGCCTCCATCCAGTCTATTAATTGTTGCCGGGAA
GCTAGAGTAAGTAGTTCGCCAGTTAATAGTTTGCGCAACGTTGTTGCCATTGCTACAGGCATCGTGGTGT
CACGCTCGTCGTTTGGTATGGCTTCATTCAGCTCCGGTTCCCAACGATCAAGGCGAGTTACATGATCCCC
CATGTTGTGCAAAAAAGCGGTTAGCTCCTTCGGTCCTCCGATCGTTGTCAGAAGTAAGTTGGCCGCAGTG
TTATCACTCATGGTTATGGCAGCACTGCATAATTCTCTTACTGTCATGCCATCCGTAAGATGCTTTTCTG
TGACTGGTGAGTACTCAACCAAGTCATTCTGAGAATAGTGTATGCGGCGACCGAGTTGCTCTTGCCCGGC
GTCAATACGGGATAATACCGCGCCACATAGCAGAACTTTAAAAGTGCTCATCATTGGAAAACGTTCTTCG
GGGCGAAAACTCTCAAGGATCTTACCGCTGTTGAGATCCAGTTCGATGTAACCCACTCGTGCACCCAACT
GATCTTCAGCATCTTTTACTTTCACCAGCGTTTCTGGGTGAGCAAAAACAGGAAGGCAAAATGCCGCAAA
AAAGGGAATAAGGGCGACACGGAAATGTTGAATACTCATACTCTTCCTTTTTCAATATTATTGAAGCATT
TATCAGGGTTATTGTCTCATGAGCGGATACATATTTGAATGTATTTAGAAAAATAAACAAATAGGGGTTC
CGCGCACATTTCCCCGAAAAGTGCCAC
Features (pLannotate 1.2.2; 24 found; start..end, strand, type, name):
      4..432     +  rep_origin     f1 ori (sequence partly withheld): f1 bacteriophage origin of replication; arrow indicates direction of (+) strand synthesis
    463..618     -  CDS            lacZα (fragment): LacZα fragment of β-galactosidase; lacZ fragment
    626..644     +  promoter       T7 promoter: promoter for bacteriophage T7 RNA polymerase
    653..694     +  misc_feature   MCS (fragment): pBluescript multiple cloning site
    707..740     -  protein_bind   loxP: Cre-mediated recombination occurs in the 8-bp core sequence (GCATACAT). Cre recombinase
    770..1269    +  promoter       PGK promoter: mouse phosphoglycerate kinase 1 promoter
   1283..2086    +  CDS            NeoR/KanR: aminoglycoside phosphotransferase from Tn5; aph(3')-II (or nptII); confers resistance to neomycin, kanamycin, and G418 (Geneticin®)
   2096..2557    +  polyA_signal   PGK poly(A) signal: mouse phosphoglycerate kinase 1 polyadenylation signal
   2600..2684    +  CDS            large T antigen (fragment): large T antigen from SV40 (simian virus 40)
   2707..2841    +  polyA_signal   SV40 poly(A) signal: SV40 polyadenylation signal
   2855..2938    +  CDS            large T antigen (fragment): large T antigen from SV40 (simian virus 40)
   2961..3095    +  polyA_signal   SV40 poly(A) signal: SV40 polyadenylation signal
   3109..3192    +  CDS            large T antigen (fragment): large T antigen from SV40 (simian virus 40)
   3215..3349    +  polyA_signal   SV40 poly(A) signal: SV40 polyadenylation signal
   3378..3411    -  protein_bind   loxP: Cre-mediated recombination occurs in the 8-bp core sequence (GCATACAT). Cre recombinase
   3439..3479    +  misc_feature   MCS (fragment): pBluescript multiple cloning site
   3492..3510    -  promoter       T3 promoter: promoter for bacteriophage T3 RNA polymerase
   3555..3571    -  protein_bind   lac operator: The lac repressor binds to the lac operator to inhibit transcription in E. coli. This inhibition can be relieved by adding lactose or isopropyl-β-D-thiogalactopyranoside (IPTG). lac repressor encoded by lacI
   3579..3609    -  promoter       lac promoter: promoter for the E. coli lac operon
   3624..3645    -  protein_bind   CAP binding site: CAP binding activates transcription in the presence of cAMP. E. coli catabolite activator protein
   3658..3750    -  CDS            lacI (fragment): lac repressor; lacI; The lac repressor binds to the lac operator to inhibit transcription in E. coli. This inhibition can be relieved by adding lactose or isopropyl-β-D-thiogalactopyranoside (IPTG).
   3933..4521    -  rep_origin     ori: high-copy-number ColE1/pMB1/pBR322/pUC origin of replication
   4692..5552    -  CDS            AmpR: β-lactamase; bla; confers resistance to ampicillin, carbenicillin, and related antibiotics
   5553..5657    -  promoter       AmpR promoter: bla
