[The description below was written by a language model from this plasmid's Addgene catalogue record and pLannotate feature annotations shown in this document.]
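Description:
PGKneotpAlox2 is a small, high-copy E. coli plasmid of about 5.7 kb that carries a loxP-flanked selection and transcriptional stop cassette for use in mammalian cells. The catalogue entry does not name the backbone. The feature tables, however, show the hallmarks of a pBluescript-type cloning vector: a ColE1/pUC origin, an f1 phage origin, an ampicillin resistance gene with its own promoter, and remnants of the lacZα/lac promoter region. They also show a split multiple cloning site bracketed by T7 and T3 promoters. The two annotated sequence records differ by only a couple of nucleotides and give the same feature layout.

The roughly 2.8 kb insert sits within the polylinker. In it, the mouse phosphoglycerate kinase 1 (PGK) promoter drives the Tn5 neomycin phosphotransferase gene, which confers G418 resistance in mammalian cells. The gene is followed by the PGK polyadenylation signal and then three tandem copies of the SV40 polyadenylation signal (the "tpA"). Each SV40 copy carries a short adjoining fragment annotated as large T antigen coding sequence, which is a remnant of the SV40 source region rather than an expressed product. Two loxP sites in the same orientation flank the whole unit, so Cre recombinase excises the cassette and leaves a single loxP site behind.

When placed between a promoter and a downstream coding sequence, the cassette provides drug selection, and the stacked polyA signals terminate transcription and keep the downstream gene silent until Cre removes them. The associated publication describes the ROSA26 Cre reporter mouse strain with lacZ. This fits use of the plasmid as a source of a floxed neo-stop module for building Cre-dependent reporter or conditional expression alleles, with retained polylinker sites on both sides allowing the cassette to be excised and moved.
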