Addgene plasmid #13444: PGKneotpAlox2
Depositing lab: Philippe Soriano. Depositing organization: Fred Hutchinson Cancer Center. Publication: Generalized lacZ expression with the ROSA26 Cre reporter strain. Soriano P.. Nat Genet. 1999 Jan;21(1):70-1. 10.1038/5007 PubMed 9916792.
Backbone
  Vector backbone: na
  Backbone size w/o insert (bp): 2900
  Vector type: Mammalian Expression, Cre/Lox
  Selectable markers: Neomycin (select with G418)
Growth in bacteria
  Bacterial resistance: Ampicillin, 100 μg/mL
  Growth temperature: 37°C
  Growth strain: DH5alpha
  Copy number: High Copy
Gene/Insert
  Gene/Insert name: PGKneotpAlox2 (alt name: PGKneotpA)
  Insert size (bp): 2800
  Cloning method: Restriction Enzyme; 5′ cloning site See map (not destroyed); 3′ cloning site See map (not destroyed)
  Sequencing primers: 5′ na
Terms and licenses: Academic/Nonprofit Terms; Industry Terms: Not Available to Industry
Depositor comments: This vector contains: phosphoglycerate kinase I (PGK) promoter, neomycin resistance gene (neo), PGK polyA site, and 3x SV40 polyA site (tpA). The PGKneotpA is flanked by loxP sites.
How to cite: PGKneotpAlox2 was a gift from Philippe Soriano (Addgene plasmid # 13444 ; http://n2t.net/addgene:13444 ; RRID:Addgene_13444)
