>Addgene plasmid #13444 | PGKneotpAlox2 | addgene partial sequence | sequence record 56879 | neo-F  5'-CGTTGGCTACCCGTGATATT-3'
CGCTTCCTCGTGCTTTACGGTATCGCCGCTCCCGATTCGCAGCGCATCGCCTTCTATCGCCTTCTTGACG
AGTTCTTCTGAGGGGATCCGCTGTAAGTCTGCAGAAATTGATGATCTATTAAACAATAAAGATGTCCACT
AAAATGGAAGTTTTTCCTGTCATACTTTGTTAAGAAGGGTGAGAACAGAGTACCTACATTTTGAATGGAA
GGATTGGAGCTACGGGGGTGGGGGTGGGGTGGGATTAGATAAATGCCTGCTCTTTACTGAAGGCTCTTTA
CTATTGCTTTATGATAATGTTTCATAGTTGGATATCATAATTTAAACAAGCAAAACCAAATTAAGGGCCA
GCTCATTCCTCCCACTCATGATCTATAGATCTATAGATCTCTCGTGGGATCATTGTTTTTCTCTTGATTC
CCACTTTGTGGTTCTAAGTACTGTGGTTTCCAAATGTGTCAGTTTCATAGCCTGAAGAACGAGATCAGCA
GCCTCTGTTCCACATACACTTCATTCTCAGTATTGTTTTGCCAAGTTCTAATTCCATCAGAAGCTTGCAG
ATCTGCGACTCTAGAGGATCTGCGACTCTAGAGGATCATAATCAGCCATACCACATTTGTAGAGGTTTTA
CTTGCTTTAAAAAACCTCCCACACCTCCCCCTGAACCTGAAACATAAAATGAATGCAATTGTTGTTGTTA
ACTTGTTTATTGCAGCTTATAATGGTTACAAATAAAGCAATAGCATCACAAATTTCACAAATAAAGCATT
TTTTTCACTGCATTCTAGTTGTGGTTTGTCCAAACTCATCAATGTATCTTATCATG
