>Addgene plasmid #13444 | PGKneotpAlox2 | addgene partial sequence | sequence record 56880 | T3 5'-GCAATTAACCCTCACTAAAGG-3'
CCCTCGAGGTCGACGGTATCGATAAGCTAGCTTGGGCTGCAGGTCGAGGGACCTAATAACTTCGTATAGC
ATACATTATACGAAGTTATATTAAGGGTTCCGGATCAGCTTGATGGGGATCCAGACATGATAAGATACAT
TGATGAGTTTGGACAAACCACAACTAGAATGCAGTGAAAAAAATGCTTTATTTGTGAAATTTGTGATGCT
ATTGCTTTATTTGTAACCATTATAAGCTGCAATAAACAAGTTAACAACAACAATTGCATTCATTTTATGT
TTCAGGTTCAGGGGGAGGTGTGGGAGGTTTTTTAAAGCAAGTAAAACCTCTACAAATGTGGTATGGCTGA
TTATGATCCTCTAGAGTCGCAGATCCAGACATGATAAGATACATTGATGAGTTTGGACAAACCACAACTA
GAATGCAGTGAAAAAAATGCTTTATTTGTGAAATTTGTGATGCTATTGCTTTATTTGTAACCATTATAAG
CTGCAATAAACAAGTTAACAACAACAATTGCATTCATTTTATGTTTCAGGTTCAGGGGGAGGTGTGGGAG
GTTTTTTAAAGCAAGTAAAACCTCTACAAATGTGGTATGGCTGATTATGATCCTCTAGAGTCGCAGATCC
AGACATGATAAGATACATTGATGAGTTTGGACAAACCACAACTAGAATGCAGTGAAAAAAATGCTTTATT
TGTGAAATTTGTGATGCTATTGCTTTATTTGTAACCATTATAAGCTGCAATAAACAAGTTAACAACAAC
